Addgene plasmid #27916: pUT1333-HQ858834
Depositing lab: John Gray & Erich Grotewold. Depositing organization: University of Toledo. Publication: GRASSIUS: a platform for comparative regulatory genomics across the grasses. Yilmaz A, Nishiyama MY Jr, Fuentes BG, Souza GM, Janies D, Gray J, Grotewold E. Plant Physiol. 2009 Jan;149(1):171-80. doi: 10.1104/pp.108.128579. Epub 2008 Nov 5. PubMed 18987217.
Backbone
  Vector backbone: pENTR/D
  Backbone manufacturer: Invitrogen
  Backbone size w/o insert (bp): 2580
  Vector type: Entry vector
Growth in bacteria
  Bacterial resistance: Kanamycin, 50 μg/mL
  Growth temperature: 37°C
  Growth strain: DH5alpha
  Growth instructions: E. coli Top10 (Invitrogen)
  Copy number: Low Copy
Gene/Insert
  Gene/Insert name: WRKY transcription factor encoded by Os07g0583700 LOC_Os07g39480
  Species: Oryza sativa (rice)
  Insert size (bp): 1854
  GenBank ID: HQ858834
  Cloning method: Restriction Enzyme
  Sequencing primers: 5′ M13 For; 3′ M13 Rev
Terms and licenses: Academic/Nonprofit Terms; Industry Terms: Not Available to Industry
Depositor comments: This CDS was amplified using PCR from a full length cDNA template from the OSIIEa, OSIIEb, and OSJNEa thru OSJNEf full length cDNA libraries generated by the Guoliang Wang lab at Ohio State University. The PCR product omitted the stop codon. The PCR product was cloned into a Gateway pENTR/D entry vector. Further information on this gene may be obtained at www.grassius.org using the Genbank number. (The second half of the plasmid name is the Genbank Number for the sequence of the insert)
How to cite: pUT1333-HQ858834 was a gift from John Gray & Erich Grotewold (Addgene plasmid # 27916 ; http://n2t.net/addgene:27916 ; RRID:Addgene_27916)
