[The description below was written by a language model from this plasmid's Addgene catalogue record and pLannotate feature annotations shown in this document.]
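Description:
pUT1333-HQ858834 is a Gateway entry clone built on the Invitrogen pENTR/D backbone and carrying the coding sequence of a rice (Oryza sativa) WRKY transcription factor, the product of locus Os07g0583700 / LOC_Os07g39480. The plasmid is about 4.4 kb and is maintained in E. coli under kanamycin selection through an aminoglycoside phosphotransferase (KanR) gene. It replicates from a ColE1/pUC-type origin. The catalogue entry lists it as low copy, whereas the feature annotation describes this origin family as high copy. rrnB T1 and T2 transcription terminators sit upstream of the cloning region, where they limit read-through transcription into the insert. A T7 promoter lies just outside attL2, oriented back toward the insert. The short lacI and lacZα fragments that were annotated are probably backbone remnants rather than functional genes.

The roughly 1.85 kb insert is flanked by attL1 and attL2, so an LR Clonase reaction can transfer it directionally into any attR-containing destination vector. The entry clone has no promoter for plant or other eukaryotic expression; expression elements come from the chosen destination vector. According to the depositor, the CDS was PCR-amplified from a full-length rice cDNA template with the stop codon omitted, which allows in-frame C-terminal fusions to tags or reporters after recombination. Automated annotation matched most of the insert to a barley WRKY46 protein, an activator implicated in starch synthesis and sugar signalling that binds SURE and W-box elements. This match reflects homology, not the identity of the rice gene. The clone belongs to a grass transcription factor ORF collection associated with a comparative regulatory genomics resource, and it serves as a source clone for building expression constructs.
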