Features (pLannotate 1.2.2; 10 found; start..end, strand, type, name):
      1..100     +  protein_bind   attL1: mutant version of attL; recombination site for the Gateway® LR reaction LR Clonase™
    259..1974    +  CDS            WRKY46: WRK46_HORVU - Experimental evidence at protein level: Swiss-Prot protein existence level 1. Transcription factor involved in starch synthesis (PubMed:12953112). Acts as a transcriptional activator in sugar signaling (PubMed:16167901). Interacts specifically with the SURE and W-box elements, but not with the SP8a element (PubMed:12953112).
   1991..2090    -  protein_bind   attL2: mutant version of attL; recombination site for the Gateway® LR reaction LR Clonase™
   2108..2126    -  promoter       T7 promoter: promoter for bacteriophage T7 RNA polymerase
   2260..3069    +  CDS            KanR: aminoglycoside phosphotransferase; aph(3')-Ia; confers resistance to kanamycin in bacteria or G418 (Geneticin®) in eukaryotes
   3216..3804    +  rep_origin     ori: high-copy-number ColE1/pMB1/pBR322/pUC origin of replication
   3987..4079    +  CDS            lacI (fragment): lac repressor; lacI; The lac repressor binds to the lac operator to inhibit transcription in E. coli. This inhibition can be relieved by adding lactose or isopropyl-β-D-thiogalactopyranoside (IPTG).
   4134..4161    -  terminator     rrnB T2 terminator: transcription terminator T2 from the E. coli rrnB gene
   4293..4336    +  terminator     rrnB T1 terminator: Escherichia coli rrnB; transcription terminator T1 from the E. coli rrnB gene
   4383..4419    -  CDS            lacZα (fragment): LacZα fragment of β-galactosidase; lacZ fragment
>Addgene plasmid #27916 | pUT1333-HQ858834 | depositor full sequence | sequence record 13190 | Author sequence
CAAATAATGATTTTATTTTGACTGATAGTGACCTGTTCGTTGCAACAAATTGATGAGCAATGCTTTTTTA
TAATGCCAACTTTGTACAAAAAAGCAGGCTCCGCGGCCGCCCCCTTCACCATGGCCGATTCGCCAAACCC
TAGCTCCGGTGACCACCCCGCGGGCGTCGGCGGGTCGCCGGAGAAGCAGCCCCCGGTGGATCGGCGCGTC
GCGGCGCTCGCCGCGGGCGCGGCGGGCGCGGGGGCGAGGTACAAGGCGATGTCCCCCGCGCGGCTGCCGA
TCTCGCGGGAGCCCTGCCTCACCATCCCCGCGGGCTTCAGCCCCTCGGCTCTCCTCGAGTCCCCCGTCCT
CCTCACCAACTTCAAGGTTGAACCCTCTCCGACAACTGGTACTCTGAGCATGGCTGCAATTATGAACAAG
AGTGCAAATCCAGACATACTTCCTTCGCCTAGGGATAAAACATCTGGTAGCACCCATGAAGATGGTGGCT
CTCGAGATTTTGAATTCAAGCCTCATCTGAATTCATCCTCTCAATCGACGGCTTCTGCTATCAATGATCC
CAAAAAGCATGAAACTTCTATGAAAAATGAAAGCCTGAATACTGCCCTGTCATCTGACGATATGATGATC
GACAATATACCTCTATGTTCTCGTGAGTCAACTCTCGCAGTCAATATTTCAAGTGCCCCGAGCCAACTGG
TTGGAATGGTTGGTTTAACTGACAGCTCACCTGCTGAAGTTGGTACATCTGAGTTGCATCAGATGAATAG
CTCTGGAAATGCTATGCAGGAGTCACAGCCTGAAAGTGTGGCTGAAAAGTCTGCAGAGGATGGTTATAAC
TGGCGCAAATATGGGCAAAAGCATGTTAAGGGAAGTGAGAACCCGAGAAGCTATTACAAGTGCACACATC
CTAACTGTGATGTAAAAAAGCTATTGGAGCGTTCGCTTGATGGTCAGATTACTGAAGTGGTTTATAAAGG
GCGTCACAATCACCCTAAGCCCCAACCCAATAGGAGGCTGTCTGCCGGTGCAGTTCCTCCAATCCAGGGT
GAAGAAAGATATGATGGTGTGGCAACTACTGATGACAAATCTTCAAATGTTCTTAGCATTCTTGGTAATG
CAGTACATACAGCTGGTATGATTGAGCCTGTTCCAGGCTCAGCTAGTGATGATGACAATGATGCCGGAGG
AGGGAGACCTTACCCTGGAGATGATGCTGTTGAGGATGATGATTTAGAGTCAAAACGAAGGAAAATGGAA
TCTGCTGCTATTGATGCTGCTTTGATGGGCAAGCCTAACCGTGAGCCTCGTGTTGTAGTACAAACGGTTA
GTGAGGTTGACATCTTGGATGATGGGTACCGCTGGCGCAAGTATGGCCAGAAAGTAGTTAAAGGAAACCC
CAATCCACGGAGTTACTACAAGTGCACAAATACAGGATGCCCAGTCAGGAAGCATGTTGAGAGAGCATCA
CATGATCCAAAATCAGTCATAACAACATATGAAGGAAAACATAACCATGAAGTCCCTGCGTCGAGGAATG
CGAGCCATGAGATGTCCACTCCCCCCATGAAGCCTGTTGTCCATCCAATTAACAGCAATATGCAGGGCCT
TGGTGGCATGATGAGAGCATGTGAACCTAGGACATTTCCAAACCAATATTCTCAAGCAGCTGAAAGTGAC
ACCATCAGCCTTGATCTTGGTGTTGGAATCAGCCCGAACCACAGCGATGCCACAAACCAATTGCAGTCCT
CAGTTTCTGATCAGATGCAGTATCAAATGCAGCCCATGGGTTCAGTATACAGTAATATGGGACTTCCAGC
AATGGCAATGCCGACTATGGCTGGCAATGCAGCTAGCAATATATATGGTTCGAGAGAAGAAAAACCTAGT
GAAGGTTTTACTTTCAAAGCCACACCGATGGACCATTCGGCTAACTTATGCTACAGTACCGCCGGCAATT
TAGTCATGGGTCCGAAGGGTGGGCGCGCCGACCCAGCTTTCTTGTACAAAGTTGGCATTATAAGAAAGCA
TTGCTTATCAATTTGTTGCAACGAACAGGTCACTATCAGTCAAAATAAAATCATTATTTGCCATCCAGCT
GATATCCCCTATAGTGAGTCGTATTACATGGTCATAGCTGTTTCCTGGCAGCTCTGGCCCGTGTCTCAAA
ATCTCTGATGTTACATTGCACAAGATAAAAATATATCATCATGAACAATAAAACTGTCTGCTTACATAAA
CAGTAATACAAGGGGTGTTATGAGCCATATTCAACGGGAAACGTCGAGGCCGCGATTAAATTCCAACATG
GATGCTGATTTATATGGGTATAAATGGGCTCGCGATAATGTCGGGCAATCAGGTGCGACAATCTATCGCT
TGTATGGGAAGCCCGATGCGCCAGAGTTGTTTCTGAAACATGGCAAAGGTAGCGTTGCCAATGATGTTAC
AGATGAGATGGTCAGACTAAACTGGCTGACGGAATTTATGCCTCTTCCGACCATCAAGCATTTTATCCGT
ACTCCTGATGATGCATGGTTACTCACCACTGCGATCCCCGGAAAAACAGCATTCCAGGTATTAGAAGAAT
ATCCTGATTCAGGTGAAAATATTGTTGATGCGCTGGCAGTGTTCCTGCGCCGGTTGCATTCGATTCCTGT
TTGTAATTGTCCTTTTAACAGCGATCGCGTATTTCGTCTCGCTCAGGCGCAATCACGAATGAATAACGGT
TTGGTTGATGCGAGTGATTTTGATGACGAGCGTAATGGCTGGCCTGTTGAACAAGTCTGGAAAGAAATGC
ATAAACTTTTGCCATTCTCACCGGATTCAGTCGTCACTCATGGTGATTTCTCACTTGATAACCTTATTTT
TGACGAGGGGAAATTAATAGGTTGTATTGATGTTGGACGAGTCGGAATCGCAGACCGATACCAGGATCTT
GCCATCCTATGGAACTGCCTCGGTGAGTTTTCTCCTTCATTACAGAAACGGCTTTTTCAAAAATATGGTA
TTGATAATCCTGATATGAATAAATTGCAGTTTCATTTGATGCTCGATGAGTTTTTCTAATCAGAATTGGT
TAATTGGTTGTAACACTGGCAGAGCATTACGCTGACTTGACGGGACGGCGCAAGCTCATGACCAAAATCC
CTTAACGTGAGTTACGCGTCGTTCCACTGAGCGTCAGACCCCGTAGAAAAGATCAAAGGATCTTCTTGAG
ATCCTTTTTTTCTGCGCGTAATCTGCTGCTTGCAAACAAAAAAACCACCGCTACCAGCGGTGGTTTGTTT
GCCGGATCAAGAGCTACCAACTCTTTTTCCGAAGGTAACTGGCTTCAGCAGAGCGCAGATACCAAATACT
GTCCTTCTAGTGTAGCCGTAGTTAGGCCACCACTTCAAGAACTCTGTAGCACCGCCTACATACCTCGCTC
TGCTAATCCTGTTACCAGTGGCTGCTGCCAGTGGCGATAAGTCGTGTCTTACCGGGTTGGACTCAAGACG
ATAGTTACCGGATAAGGCGCAGCGGTCGGGCTGAACGGGGGGTTCGTGCACACAGCCCAGCTTGGAGCGA
ACGACCTACACCGAACTGAGATACCTACAGCGTGAGCATTGAGAAAGCGCCACGCTTCCCGAAGGGAGAA
AGGCGGACAGGTATCCGGTAAGCGGCAGGGTCGGAACAGGAGAGCGCACGAGGGAGCTTCCAGGGGGAAA
CGCCTGGTATCTTTATAGTCCTGTCGGGTTTCGCCACCTCTGACTTGAGCGTCGATTTTTGTGATGCTCG
TCAGGGGGGCGGAGCCTATGGAAAAACGCCAGCAACGCGGCCTTTTTACGGTTCCTGGCCTTTTGCTGGC
CTTTTGCTCACATGTTCTTTCCTGCGTTATCCCCTGATTCTGTGGATAACCGTATTACCGCCTTTGAGTG
AGCTGATACCGCTCGCCGCAGCCGAACGACCGAGCGCAGCGAGTCAGTGAGCGAGGAAGCGGAAGAGCGC
CCAATACGCAAACCGCCTCTCCCCGCGCGTTGGCCGATTCATTAATGCAGCTGGCACGACAGGTTTCCCG
ACTGGAAAGCGGGCAGTGAGCGCAACGCAATTAATACGCGTACCGCTAGCCAGGAAGAGTTTGTAGAAAC
GCAAAAAGGCCATCCGTCAGGATGGCCTTCTGCTTAGTTTGATGCCTGGCAGTTTATGGCGGGCGTCCTG
CCCGCCACCCTCCGGGCCGTTGCTTCACAACGTTCAAATCCGCTCCCGGCGGATTTGTCCTACTCAGGAG
AGCGTTCACCGACAAACAACAGATAAAACGAAAGGCCCAGTCTTCCGACTGAGCCTTTCGTTTTATTTGA
TGCCTGGCAGTTCCCTACTCTCGCGTTAACGCTAGCATGGATGTTTTCCCAGTCACGACGTTGTAAAACG
ACGGCCAGTCTTAAGCTCGGGCCC
