>Addgene plasmid #27916 | pUT1333-HQ858834 | addgene partial sequence | sequence record 34206 | 27916 with M13pUC-fwd
ATGATTTTATTTTGACTGATAGTGACCTGTTCGTTGCAACAAATTGATGAGCAATGCTTTTTTATAATGC
CAACTTTGTACAAAAAAGCAGGCTCCGCGGCCGCCCCCTTCACCATGGCCGATTCGCCAAACCCTAGCTC
CGGTGACCACCCCGCGGGCGTCGGCGGGTCGCCGGAGAAGCAGCCCCCGGTGGATCGGCGCGTCGCGGCG
CTCGCCGCGGGCGCGGCGGGCGCGGGGGCGAGGTACAAGGCGATGTCCCCCGCGCGGCTGCCGATCTCGC
GGGAGCCCTGCCTCACCATCCCCGCGGGCTTCAGCCCCTCGGCTCTCCTCGAGTCCCCCGTCCTCCTCAC
CAACTTCAAGGTTGAACCCTCTCCGACAACTGGTACTCTGAGCATGGCTGCAATTATGAACAAGAGTGCA
AATCCAGACATACTTCCTTCGCCTAGGGATAAAACATCTGGTAGCACCCATGAAGATGGTGGCTCTCGAG
ATTTTGAATTCAAGCCTCATCTGAATTCATCCTCTCAATCGACGGCTTCTGCTATCAATGATCCCAAAAA
GCATGAAACTTCTATGAAAAATGAAAGCCTGAATACTGCCCTGTCATCTGACGATATGATGATCGACAAT
ATACCTCTATGTTCTCGTGAGTCAACTCTCGCAGTCAATATTTCAAGTGCCCCGAGCCAACTGGTTGGAA
TGGTTGGTTTAACTGACAGCTCACCTGCTGAAGTTGGTACATCTGAGTTGCATCAGATGAATAGCTCTGG
AAATGCTATGCAGGAGTCACAGCCTGAAAGTGTGGCTGAAAAGTCTGCAGAGGATGGTTATAACTGGCGC
AAATATGGGCAAAAGCATG
